>Addgene plasmid #43229 | II-AAGG | depositor partial sequence | sequence record 58494 | II-AAGG sequence 426 bps
CGTCTCGCTTAACCCCAGAGCAGGTCGTGGCAATCGCCTCCAACATTGGCGGGAAACAGGCACTCGAGAC
TGTCCAGCGCCTGCTTCCCGTGCTGTGCCAAGCGCACGGACTCACCCCAGAGCAGGTCGTGGCAATCGCC
TCCAACATTGGCGGGAAACAGGCACTCGAGACTGTCCAGCGCCTGCTTCCCGTGCTGTGCCAAGCGCACG
GCCTCACCCCAGAGCAGGTCGTGGCAATCGCGAGCAATAACGGCGGAAAACAGGCTTTGGAAACGGTGCA
GAGGCTCCTTCCAGTGCTGTGCCAAGCGCACGGATTAACCCCAGAGCAGGTCGTGGCAATCGCGAGCAAT
AACGGCGGAAAACAGGCTTTGGAAACGGTGCAGAGGCTCCTTCCAGTGCTGTGCCAAGCGCACGGGCTCA
GAGACG
