>Addgene plasmid #43229 | II-AAGG | addgene partial sequence | sequence record 61954 | M13-F20 5'-TGTAAAACGACGGCCAGT-3'
AGGGCGAATTGGGCCCTCTAGATGCATGCTCGAGCGGCCGCCAGTGTGATGGATATCTGCAGAATTCGCC
CTTAGTATCTTTCCTGTGCCCACGTCTCTGAGCCCGTGCGCTTGGCACAGCACTGGAAGGAGCCTCTGCA
CCGTTTCCAAAGCCTGTTTTCCGCCGTTATTGCTCGCGATTGCCACGACCTGCTCTGGGGTTAATCCGTG
CGCTTGGCACAGCACTGGAAGGAGCCTCTGCACCGTTTCCAAAGCCTGTTTTCCGCCGTTATTGCTCGCG
ATTGCCACGACCTGCTCTGGGGTGAGGCCGTGCGCTTGGCACAGCACGGGAAGCAGGCGCTGGACAGTCT
CGAGTGCCTGTTTCCCGCCAATGTTGGAGGCGATTGCCACGACCTGCTCTGGGGTGAGTCCGTGCGCTTG
GCACAGCACGGGAAGCAGGCGCTGGACAGTCTCGAGTGCCTGTTTCCCGCCAATGTTGGAGGCGATTGCC
ACGACCTGCTCTGGGGTTAAGCGAGACGCGCTAGGACGGCATCTATATAAGGGCGAATTCCAGCACACTG
GCGGCCGTTACTAGTGGATCCGAGCTCGGTACCAAGCTTGGCGTAATCATGGTCATAGCTGTTTCCTGTG
TGAAATTGTTATCCGCTCACAATTCCACACAACATACGAGCCGGAAGCATAAAGTGTAAAGCCTGGGGTG
CCTAATGAGTGAGCTAACTCACATTAATTGCGTTGCGCTCACTGCCCGCTTTCCAGTCGGGAAACCTGTC
GTGCCAGCTGCATTAATGAATCGGCCAACGCGCGGGGAGAGGCGGTTTGCGTATTGGGCGCTCTTCCGCT
TCCTCGCTCACTGACTCGCTGCGCTCGGTCGTTCGGCTGCGGCGAGCGGTATCAGCTCACTCAAA
