[The description below was written by a language model from this plasmid's Addgene catalogue record.]
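Description:
II-AAGG is a bacterial cloning plasmid built on the commercial pCRII-TOPO backbone (about 4.0 kb without insert), into which a 426 bp synthetic insert was introduced by TOPO cloning. It is a high-copy plasmid maintained in E. coli, and the record lists both ampicillin and kanamycin resistance, consistent with the two selectable markers carried by this backbone. The insert is flanked by standard T7 and M13-reverse priming sites, which are the positions recorded for sequence verification. No feature table is provided, so the details of the origin of replication and other backbone elements are not itemised here.

The record does not describe the insert beyond its name, synthetic origin and size. The plasmid was deposited in connection with a TALEN genome-editing system developed for generating human stem cell-based disease models. In that context, the name plausibly denotes a pre-assembled block of four TAL effector repeat modules recognising the bases A-A-G-G, with "II" indicating the block's position in the ordered assembly of a full repeat array. The insert size is roughly what four such repeats would occupy, but this interpretation is an inference rather than something the record states. There is no indication of a promoter intended to express the insert, or of any tag or reporter. The construct is best understood as a storage and library component from which the fragment is taken for assembly into a TALEN expression vector, not as a functional nuclease plasmid in its own right.
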