Addgene plasmid #43229: II-AAGG
Depositing lab: Chad Cowan & Kiran Musunuru. Depositing organization: Harvard University. Publication: A TALEN Genome-Editing System for Generating Human Stem Cell-Based Disease Models. Ding Q, Lee YK, Schaefer EA, Peters DT, Veres A, Kim K, Kuperwasser N, Motola DL, Meissner TB, Hendriks WT, Trevisan M, Gupta RM, Moisan A, Banks E, Friesen M, Schinzel RT, Xia F, Tang A, Xia Y, Figueroa E, Wann A, Ahfeldt T, Daheron L, Zhang F, Rubin LL, Peng LF, Chung RT, Musunuru K, Cowan CA. Cell Stem Cell. 2012 Dec 12. pii: S1934-5909(12)00645-5. doi: 10.1016/j.stem.2012.11.011. PubMed 23246482.
Backbone
  Vector backbone: pCRII-TOPO
  Backbone manufacturer: Invitrogen
  Backbone size w/o insert (bp): 3973
  Vector type: Bacterial Cloning
Growth in bacteria
  Bacterial resistance: Ampicillin and Kanamycin, 100 & 50 μg/mL
  Growth temperature: 37°C
  Growth strain: Top10
  Copy number: High Copy
Gene/Insert
  Gene/Insert name: II-AAGG
  Species: Synthetic
  Insert size (bp): 426
  Cloning method: TOPO Cloning
  Sequencing primers: 5′ T7; 3′ M13-rev
Terms and licenses: Academic/Nonprofit Terms; Industry Terms: Not Available to Industry
How to cite: II-AAGG was a gift from Chad Cowan & Kiran Musunuru (Addgene plasmid # 43229 ; http://n2t.net/addgene:43229 ; RRID:Addgene_43229)
